Addgene plasmid #239618: pSGEP-shFos_1
Purpose: shRNA-mediated knockdown of murine Fos
Depositing lab: Reza Kalhor. Depositing organization: Johns Hopkins University and School of Medicine. Publication: A cell-state axis underlying colonization in carcinomas with implications for metastasis risk prediction and interception. Handler JS, Li Z, Dveirin RK, Lin JD, Fang W, Wu S, Forsmo JE, Goodarzi H, Fertig EJ, Kalhor R. Cell Rep. 2025 Dec 15;44(12):116701. doi: 10.1016/j.celrep.2025.116701. PubMed 41401069.
Backbone
  Vector backbone: SGEP
  Vector type: Lentiviral
Growth in bacteria
  Bacterial resistance: Ampicillin, 100 μg/mL
  Growth temperature: 30°C
  Growth strain: NEB Stable
  Copy number: Unknown
Gene/Insert
  Gene/Insert name: shFos_1
  gRNA/shRNA sequence: taaagttggcactagagacgga
  Species: M. musculus (mouse)
  Entrez Gene: Fos (a.k.a. D12Rfj1, c-fos, cFos)
  Cloning method: Restriction Enzyme; 5′ cloning site unknown (unknown if destroyed)
Terms and licenses: Academic/Nonprofit Terms; Industry Terms: Not Available to Industry
How to cite: pSGEP-shFos_1 was a gift from Reza Kalhor (Addgene plasmid # 239618 ; http://n2t.net/addgene:239618 ; RRID:Addgene_239618)
