[The description below was written by a language model from this plasmid's Addgene catalogue record and pLannotate feature annotations shown in this document.]
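Description:
pSGEP-shFos_1 is a lentiviral shRNA vector built on the SGEP backbone and designed to knock down murine Fos (c-Fos). It is a self-inactivating HIV-1-based transfer plasmid. An RSV promoter fused to a truncated 5' LTR drives production of the viral genomic RNA in packaging cells. This is followed by the Ψ packaging signal with an adjoining gag fragment, the Rev response element for Rev-dependent nuclear export, and the cPPT/CTS. A WPRE sits near the 3' end of the cassette to enhance transcript expression, and the ΔU3 3' LTR inactivates the viral promoter after integration. An SV40 poly(A) signal and SV40 origin lie downstream of the 3' LTR. In bacteria the plasmid replicates from a high-copy ColE1/pUC-type origin and is selected with ampicillin (AmpR). An f1 origin and remnants of lac and T3/T7 cloning-vector sequences are also present.

The payload is a two-promoter cassette. The SFFV promoter drives EGFP, and the annotated 3' miR-30a flanking sequence lies downstream of the EGFP coding region. This arrangement indicates that the Fos-targeting shRNA is embedded in a miR-30-type microRNA scaffold in the 3' UTR of the EGFP transcript. The hairpin itself and any 5' flank were not annotated in the feature table. With this design, a single Pol II transcript yields both the fluorescent reporter and the processed shRNA, so green fluorescence marks cells that express the knockdown hairpin. A separate mouse PGK promoter drives puromycin N-acetyltransferase, which allows selection of stably transduced cells. The construct is intended for packaging into lentiviral particles and for stable, trackable Fos knockdown in mouse cells.
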