Features (pLannotate 1.2.2; 28 found; start..end, strand, type, name):
      1..589     +  rep_origin     ori: high-copy-number ColE1/pMB1/pBR322/pUC origin of replication
    772..864     +  CDS            lacI (fragment): lac repressor; lacI; The lac repressor binds to the lac operator to inhibit transcription in E. coli. This inhibition can be relieved by adding lactose or isopropyl-β-D-thiogalactopyranoside (IPTG).
    877..898     +  protein_bind   CAP binding site: CAP binding activates transcription in the presence of cAMP. E. coli catabolite activator protein
    913..943     +  promoter       lac promoter: promoter for the E. coli lac operon
    951..967     +  protein_bind   lac operator: The lac repressor binds to the lac operator to inhibit transcription in E. coli. This inhibition can be relieved by adding lactose or isopropyl-β-D-thiogalactopyranoside (IPTG). lac repressor encoded by lacI
   1012..1030    +  promoter       T3 promoter: promoter for bacteriophage T3 RNA polymerase
   1058..1284    +  promoter       RSV promoter: Rous sarcoma virus enhancer/promoter
   1285..1465    +  LTR            5' LTR (truncated): truncated 5' long terminal repeat (LTR) from HIV-1
   1512..1637    +  misc_feature   HIV-1 Ψ: packaging signal of human immunodeficiency virus type 1
   1621..1984    +  CDS            HIV-1 gag (fragment): gag protein from human immunodeficiency virus 1; gag
   2130..2363    +  misc_feature   RRE: The Rev response element (RRE) of HIV-1 allows for Rev-dependent mRNA export from the nucleus to the cytoplasm.
   2740..2840    +  CDS            Rev (fragment): human immunodeficiency virus 1 (HIV-1) Rev protein; rev; enhances nuclear export of unspliced and incompletely spliced viral mRNAs
   2859..2976    +  misc_feature   cPPT/CTS: central polypurine tract and central termination sequence of HIV-1
   3014..3415    +  promoter       SFFV promoter: spleen focus-forming virus long terminal repeat (LTR) promoter
   3443..4162    +  CDS            EGFP: the original enhanced GFP (Yang et al., 1996) mammalian codon-optimized
   4398..4524    +  ncRNA          3' miR-30a: sequence downstream of the 71-nt precursor of the human miR-30a microRNA (Zeng et al., 2002) miRNA
   4549..5048    +  promoter       PGK promoter: mouse phosphoglycerate kinase 1 promoter
   5069..5668    +  CDS            PuroR: puromycin N-acetyltransferase; pac from Streptomyces alboniger; confers resistance to puromycin
   5749..6337    +  misc_feature   WPRE: woodchuck hepatitis virus posttranscriptional regulatory element
   6354..6542    +  CDS            nef (fragment): NEF_HV1Z2 - Experimental evidence at protein level: Swiss-Prot protein existence level 1. Extracellular Nef protein targets CD4(+) T-lymphocytes for apoptosis by interacting with CXCR4 surface receptors. From Human immunodeficiency virus type 1 group M subtype D (isolate Z2/CDC-Z34) (HIV-1).
   6544..6777    +  LTR            3' LTR (ΔU3): self-inactivating 3' long terminal repeat (LTR) from HIV-1
   6849..6970    +  polyA_signal   SV40 poly(A) signal: SV40 polyadenylation signal
   7010..7145    +  rep_origin     SV40 ori: SV40 origin of replication
   7166..7184    -  promoter       T7 promoter: promoter for bacteriophage T7 RNA polymerase
   7192..7347    +  CDS            lacZα (fragment): LacZα fragment of β-galactosidase; lacZ fragment
   7352..7780    +  rep_origin     f1 ori (sequence partly withheld): f1 bacteriophage origin of replication; arrow indicates direction of (+) strand synthesis
   7833..7937    +  promoter       AmpR promoter: bla
   7938..8798    +  CDS            AmpR: β-lactamase; bla; confers resistance to ampicillin, carbenicillin, and related antibiotics
>Addgene plasmid #239618 | pSGEP-shFos_1 | addgene full sequence | sequence record 474469 | Addgene NGS Result
TTGAGATCCTTTTTTTCTGCGCGTAATCTGCTGCTTGCAAACAAAAAAACCACCGCTACCAGCGGTGGTT
TGTTTGCCGGATCAAGAGCTACCAACTCTTTTTCCGAAGGTAACTGGCTTCAGCAGAGCGCAGATACCAA
ATACTGTTCTTCTAGTGTAGCCGTAGTTAGGCCACCACTTCAAGAACTCTGTAGCACCGCCTACATACCT
CGCTCTGCTAATCCTGTTACCAGTGGCTGCTGCCAGTGGCGATAAGTCGTGTCTTACCGGGTTGGACTCA
AGACGATAGTTACCGGATAAGGCGCAGCGGTCGGGCTGAACGGGGGGTTCGTGCACACAGCCCAGCTTGG
AGCGAACGACCTACACCGAACTGAGATACCTACAGCGTGAGCTATGAGAAAGCGCCACGCTTCCCGAAGG
GAGAAAGGCGGACAGGTATCCGGTAAGCGGCAGGGTCGGAACAGGAGAGCGCACGAGGGAGCTTCCAGGG
GGAAACGCCTGGTATCTTTATAGTCCTGTCGGGTTTCGCCACCTCTGACTTGAGCGTCGATTTTTGTGAT
GCTCGTCAGGGGGGCGGAGCCTATGGAAAAACGCCAGCAACGCGGCCTTTTTACGGTTCCTGGCCTTTTG
CTGGCCTTTTGCTCACATGTTCTTTCCTGCGTTATCCCCTGATTCTGTGGATAACCGTATTACCGCCTTT
GAGTGAGCTGATACCGCTCGCCGCAGCCGAACGACCGAGCGCAGCGAGTCAGTGAGCGAGGAAGCGGAAG
AGCGCCCAATACGCAAACCGCCTCTCCCCGCGCGTTGGCCGATTCATTAATGCAGCTGGCACGACAGGTT
TCCCGACTGGAAAGCGGGCAGTGAGCGCAACGCAATTAATGTGAGTTAGCTCACTCATTAGGCACCCCAG
GCTTTACACTTTATGCTTCCGGCTCGTATGTTGTGTGGAATTGTGAGCGGATAACAATTTCACACAGGAA
ACAGCTATGACCATGATTACGCCAAGCGCGCAATTAACCCTCACTAAAGGGAACAAAAGCTGGAGCTGCA
AGCTTAATGTAGTCTTATGCAATACTCTTGTAGTCTTGCAACATGGTAACGATGAGTTAGCAACATGCCT
TACAAGGAGAGAAAAAGCACCGTGCATGCCGATTGGTGGAAGTAAGGTGGTACGATCGTGCCTTATTAGG
AAGGCAACAGACGGGTCTGACATGGATTGGACGAACCACTGAATTGCCGCATTGCAGAGATATTGTATTT
AAGTGCCTAGCTCGATACATAAACGGGTCTCTCTGGTTAGACCAGATCTGAGCCTGGGAGCTCTCTGGCT
AACTAGGGAACCCACTGCTTAAGCCTCAATAAAGCTTGCCTTGAGTGCTTCAAGTAGTGTGTGCCCGTCT
GTTGTGTGACTCTGGTAACTAGAGATCCCTCAGACCCTTTTAGTCAGTGTGGAAAATCTCTAGCAGTGGC
GCCCGAACAGGGACTTGAAAGCGAAAGGGAAACCAGAGGAGCTCTCTCGACGCAGGACTCGGCTTGCTGA
AGCGCGCACGGCAAGAGGCGAGGGGCGGCGACTGGTGAGTACGCCAAAAATTTTGACTAGCGGAGGCTAG
AAGGAGAGAGATGGGTGCGAGAGCGTCAGTATTAAGCGGGGGAGAATTAGATCGCGATGGGAAAAAATTC
GGTTAAGGCCAGGGGGAAAGAAAAAATATAAATTAAAACATATAGTATGGGCAAGCAGGGAGCTAGAACG
ATTCGCAGTTAATCCTGGCCTGTTAGAAACATCAGAAGGCTGTAGACAAATACTGGGACAGCTACAACCA
TCCCTTCAGACAGGATCAGAAGAACTTAGATCATTATATAATACAGTAGCAACCCTCTATTGTGTGCATC
AAAGGATAGAGATAAAAGACACCAAGGAAGCTTTAGACAAGATAGAGGAAGAGCAAAACAAAAGTAAGAC
CACCGCACAGCAAGCGGCCGCTGATCTTCAGACCTGGAGGAGGAGATATGAGGGACAATTGGAGAAGTGA
ATTATATAAATATAAAGTAGTAAAAATTGAACCATTAGGAGTAGCACCCACCAAGGCAAAGAGAAGAGTG
GTGCAGAGAGAAAAAAGAGCAGTGGGAATAGGAGCTTTGTTCCTTGGGTTCTTGGGAGCAGCAGGAAGCA
CTATGGGCGCAGCGTCAATGACGCTGACGGTACAGGCCAGACAATTATTGTCTGGTATAGTGCAGCAGCA
GAACAATTTGCTGAGGGCTATTGAGGCGCAACAGCATCTGTTGCAACTCACAGTCTGGGGCATCAAGCAG
CTCCAGGCAAGAATCCTGGCTGTGGAAAGATACCTAAAGGATCAACAGCTCCTGGGGATTTGGGGTTGCT
CTGGAAAACTCATTTGCACCACTGCTGTGCCTTGGAATGCTAGTTGGAGTAATAAATCTCTGGAACAGAT
TTGGAATCACACGACCTGGATGGAGTGGGACAGAGAAATTAACAATTACACAAGCTTAATACACTCCTTA
ATTGAAGAATCGCAAAACCAGCAAGAAAAGAATGAACAAGAATTATTGGAATTAGATAAATGGGCAAGTT
TGTGGAATTGGTTTAACATAACAAATTGGCTGTGGTATATAAAATTATTCATAATGATAGTAGGAGGCTT
GGTAGGTTTAAGAATAGTTTTTGCTGTACTTTCTATAGTGAATAGAGTTAGGCAGGGATATTCACCATTA
TCGTTTCAGACCCACCTCCCAACCCCGAGGGGACCCGACAGGCCCGAAGGAATAGAAGAAGAAGGTGGAG
AGAGAGACAGAGACAGATCCATTCGATTAGTGAACGGATCTCGACGGTATCGGTTAACTTTTAAAAGAAA
AGGGGGGATTGGGGGGTACAGTGCAGGGGAAAGAATAGTAGACATAATAGCAACAGACATACAAACTAAA
GAATTACAAAAACAAATTACAAAAATTCAAAATTTTATCGATCACGAGACTAGCCTCGATCGAGCTAGCT
GCAGTAACGCCATTTTGCAAGGCATGGAAAAATACCAAACCAAGAATAGAGAAGTTCAGATCAAGGGCGG
GTACATGAAAATAGCTAACGTTGGGCCAAACAGGATATCTGCGGTGAGCAGTTTCGGCCCCGGCCCGGGG
CCAAGAACAGATGGTCACCGCAGTTTCGGCCCCGGCCCGAGGCCAAGAACAGATGGTCCCCAGATATGGC
CCAACCCTCAGCAGTTTCTTAAGACCCATCAGATGTTTCCAGGCTCCCCCAAGGACCTGAAATGACCCTG
CGCCTTATTTGAATTAACCAATCAGCCTGCTTCTCGCTTCTGTTCGCGCGCTTCTGCTTCCCGAGCTCTA
TAAAAGAGCTCACAACCCCTCACTCGGCGCGCCAGTCCTCCGACAGACTGAGTCGGCCGGTGGATCTACC
GGTGGATCCACCATGGTGAGCAAGGGCGAGGAGCTGTTCACCGGGGTGGTGCCCATCCTGGTCGAGCTGG
ACGGCGACGTAAACGGCCACAAGTTCAGCGTGTCTGGCGAGGGCGAGGGCGATGCCACCTACGGCAAGCT
GACCCTGAAGTTCATCTGCACCACCGGCAAGCTGCCCGTGCCCTGGCCCACCCTCGTGACCACCCTGACC
TACGGCGTGCAGTGCTTCAGCCGCTACCCCGACCACATGAAGCAGCACGACTTCTTCAAGTCCGCCATGC
CCGAAGGCTACGTCCAGGAGCGCACCATCTTCTTCAAGGACGACGGCAACTACAAGACCCGCGCCGAGGT
GAAGTTCGAGGGCGACACCCTGGTGAACCGCATCGAGCTGAAGGGCATCGACTTCAAGGAGGACGGCAAC
ATCCTGGGGCACAAGCTGGAGTACAACTACAACAGCCACAACGTCTATATCATGGCCGACAAGCAGAAGA
ACGGCATCAAGGCGAACTTCAAGATCCGCCACAACATCGAGGACGGCAGCGTGCAGCTCGCCGACCACTA
CCAGCAGAACACCCCCATCGGCGACGGCCCCGTGCTGCTGCCCGACAACCACTACCTGAGCACCCAGTCC
GCCCTGAGCAAAGACCCCAACGAGAAGCGCGATCACATGGTCCTGCTGGAGTTCGTGACCGCCGCCGGGA
TCACTCTCGGCATGGACGAGCTGTACAAGTAATGACGTACGGCGGCCGCCTCGACTAGGGATAACAGGGT
AATTGTTTGAATGAGGCTTCAGTACTTTACAGAATCGTTGCCTGCACATCTTGGAAACACTTGCTGGGAT
TACTTCGACTTCTTAACCCAACAGAAGGCTCGAGAAGGTATATTGCTGTTGACAGTGAGCGCCCGTCTCT
AGTGCCAACTTTATAGTGAAGCCACAGATGTATAAAGTTGGCACTAGAGACGGATGCCTACTGCCTCGGA
CTTCAAGGGGCTAGAATTCGAGCAATTATCTTGTTTACTAAAACTGAATACCTTGCTATCTCTTTGATAC
ATTTTTACAAAGCTGAATTAAAATGGTATAAATTAAATCACTTTTTTCAATTGACGCGTAATTCTACCGG
GTAGGGGAGGCGCTTTTCCCAAGGCAGTCTGGAGCATGCGCTTTAGCAGCCCCGCTGGGCACTTGGCGCT
ACACAAGTGGCCTCTGGCCTCGCACACATTCCACATCCACCGGTAGGCGCCAACCGGCTCCGTTCTTTGG
TGGCCCCTTCGCGCCACCTTCTACTCCTCCCCTAGTCAGGAAGTTCCCCCCCGCCCCGCAGCTCGCGTCG
TGCAGGACGTGACAAATGGAAGTAGCACGTCTCACTAGTCTCGTGCAGATGGACAGCACCGCTGAGCAAT
GGAAGCGGGTAGGCCTTTGGGGCAGCGGCCAATAGCAGCTTTGCTCCTTCGCTTTCTGGGCTCAGAGGCT
GGGAAGGGGTGGGTCCGGGGGCGGGCTCAGGGGCGGGCTCAGGGGCGGGGCGGGCGCCCGAAGGTCCTCC
GGAGGCCCGGCATTCTGCACGCTTCAAAAGCGCACGTCTGCCGCGCTGTTCTCCTCTTCCTCATCTCCGG
GCCTTTCGACCTGCAGCCCAAGCTTACCATGACCGAGTACAAGCCCACGGTGCGCCTCGCCACCCGCGAC
GACGTCCCCAGGGCCGTACGCACCCTCGCCGCCGCGTTCGCCGACTACCCCGCCACGCGCCACACCGTCG
ATCCGGACCGCCACATCGAGCGGGTCACCGAGCTGCAAGAACTCTTCCTCACGCGCGTCGGGCTCGACAT
CGGCAAGGTGTGGGTCGCGGACGACGGCGCCGCGGTGGCGGTCTGGACCACGCCGGAGAGCGTCGAAGCG
GGGGCGGTGTTCGCCGAGATCGGCCCGCGCATGGCCGAGTTGAGCGGTTCCCGGCTGGCCGCGCAGCAAC
AGATGGAAGGCCTCCTGGCGCCGCACCGGCCCAAGGAGCCCGCGTGGTTCCTGGCCACCGTCGGCGTCTC
GCCCGACCACCAGGGCAAGGGTCTGGGCAGCGCCGTCGTGCTCCCCGGAGTGGAGGCGGCCGAGCGCGCC
GGGGTGCCCGCCTTCCTGGAGACCTCCGCGCCCCGCAACCTCCCCTTCTACGAGCGGCTCGGCTTCACCG
TCACCGCCGACGTCGAGGTGCCCGAAGGACCGCGCACCTGGTGCATGACCCGCAAGCCCGGTGCCTGACG
CCCGCCCCACGACCCGCAGCGCCCGACCGAAAGGAGCGCACGACCCCATGCATGTCGACTTCGAAACGCG
TCTGGAACAATCAACCTCTGGATTACAAAATTTGTGAAAGATTGACTGGTATTCTTAACTATGTTGCTCC
TTTTACGCTATGTGGATACGCTGCTTTAATGCCTTTGTATCATGCTATTGCTTCCCGTATGGCTTTCATT
TTCTCCTCCTTGTATAAATCCTGGTTGCTGTCTCTTTATGAGGAGTTGTGGCCCGTTGTCAGGCAACGTG
GCGTGGTGTGCACTGTGTTTGCTGACGCAACCCCCACTGGTTGGGGCATTGCCACCACCTGTCAGCTCCT
TTCCGGGACTTTCGCTTTCCCCCTCCCTATTGCCACGGCGGAACTCATCGCCGCCTGCCTTGCCCGCTGC
TGGACAGGGGCTCGGCTGTTGGGCACTGACAATTCCGTGGTGTTGTCGGGGAAGCTGACGTCCTTTCCAT
GGCTGCTCGCCTGTGTTGCCACCTGGATTCTGCGCGGGACGTCCTTCTGCTACGTCCCTTCGGCCCTCAA
TCCAGCGGACCTTCCTTCCCGCGGCCTGCTGCCGGCTCTGCGGCCTCTTCCGCGTCTTCGCCTTCGCCCT
CAGACGAGTCGGATCTCCCTTTGGGCCGCCTCCCCGCCTGGAATTAATTCTGCAGTCGAGACCTAGAAAA
ACATGGAGCAATCACAAGTAGCAATACAGCAGCTACCAATGCTGATTGTGCCTGGCTAGAAGCACAAGAG
GAGGAGGAGGTGGGTTTTCCAGTCACACCTCAGGTACCTTTAAGACCAATGACTTACAAGGCAGCTGTAG
ATCTTAGCCACTTTTTAAAAGAAAAGGGGGGACTGGAAGGGCTAATTCACTCCCAACGAAGACAAGATCT
GCTTTTTGCTTGTACTGGGTCTCTCTGGTTAGACCAGATCTGAGCCTGGGAGCTCTCTGGCTAACTAGGG
AACCCACTGCTTAAGCCTCAATAAAGCTTGCCTTGAGTGCTTCAAGTAGTGTGTGCCCGTCTGTTGTGTG
ACTCTGGTAACTAGAGATCCCTCAGACCCTTTTAGTCAGTGTGGAAAATCTCTAGCAGTAGTAGTTCATG
TCATCTTATTATTCAGTATTTATAACTTGCAAAGAAATGAATATCAGAGAGTGAGAGGAACTTGTTTATT
GCAGCTTATAATGGTTACAAATAAAGCAATAGCATCACAAATTTCACAAATAAAGCATTTTTTTCACTGC
ATTCTAGTTGTGGTTTGTCCAAACTCATCAATGTATCTTATCATGTCTGGCTCTAGCTATCCCGCCCCTA
ACTCCGCCCATCCCGCCCCTAACTCCGCCCAGTTCCGCCCATTCTCCGCCCCATGGCTGACTAATTTTTT
TTATTTATGCAGAGGCCGAGGCCGCCTCGGCCTCTGAGCTATTCCAGAAGTAGTGAGGAGGCTTTTTTGG
AGGCCTAGGGACGTACCCAATTCGCCCTATAGTGAGTCGTATTACGCGCGCTCACTGGCCGTCGTTTTAC
AACGTCGTGACTGGGAAAACCCTGGCGTTACCCAACTTAATCGCCTTGCAGCACATCCCCCTTTCGCCAG
CTGGCGTAATAGCGAAGAGGCCCGCACCGATCGCCCTTCCCAACAGTTGCGCAGCCTGAATGGCGAATGG
G
[124 nt withheld, positions 7352-7475]
C
[91 nt withheld, positions 7477-7567]
A
[49 nt withheld, positions 7569-7617]
CCTTTGACGTTGGAGTCCACGTTCTTT
[37 nt withheld, positions 7645-7681]
ACCCTATCTCGGTCTATTCTTTTGATTTATAAGGGATTTTGCCGATTTCGGCCTATTGGTTAAAAAATGA
GCTGATTTAACAAAAATTTAACGCGAATTTTAACAAAATATTAACGCTTACAATTTAGGTGGCACTTTTC
GGGGAAATGTGCGCGGAACCCCTATTTGTTTATTTTTCTAAATACATTCAAATATGTATCCGCTCATGAG
ACAATAACCCTGATAAATGCTTCAATAATATTGAAAAAGGAAGAGTATGAGTATTCAACATTTCCGTGTC
GCCCTTATTCCCTTTTTTGCGGCATTTTGCCTTCCTGTTTTTGCTCACCCAGAAACGCTGGTGAAAGTAA
AAGATGCTGAAGATCAGTTGGGTGCACGAGTGGGTTACATCGAACTGGATCTCAACAGCGGTAAGATCCT
TGAGAGTTTTCGCCCCGAAGAACGTTTTCCAATGATGAGCACTTTTAAAGTTCTGCTATGTGGCGCGGTA
TTATCCCGTATTGACGCCGGGCAAGAGCAACTCGGTCGCCGCATACACTATTCTCAGAATGACTTGGTTG
AGTACTCACCAGTCACAGAAAAGCATCTTACGGATGGCATGACAGTAAGAGAATTATGCAGTGCTGCCAT
AACCATGAGTGATAACACTGCGGCCAACTTACTTCTGACAACGATCGGAGGACCGAAGGAGCTAACCGCT
TTTTTGCACAACATGGGGGATCATGTAACTCGCCTTGATCGTTGGGAACCGGAGCTGAATGAAGCCATAC
CAAACGACGAGCGTGACACCACGATGCCTGTAGCAATGGCAACAACGTTGCGCAAACTATTAACTGGCGA
ACTACTTACTCTAGCTTCCCGGCAACAATTAATAGACTGGATGGAGGCGGATAAAGTTGCAGGACCACTT
CTGCGCTCGGCCCTTCCGGCTGGCTGGTTTATTGCTGATAAATCTGGAGCCGGTGAGCGTGGGTCTCGCG
GTATCATTGCAGCACTGGGGCCAGATGGTAAGCCCTCCCGTATCGTAGTTATCTACACGACGGGGAGTCA
GGCAACTATGGATGAACGAAATAGACAGATCGCTGAGATAGGTGCCTCACTGATTAAGCATTGGTAACTG
TCAGACCAAGTTTACTCATATATACTTTAGATTGATTTAAAACTTCATTTTTAATTTAAAAGGATCTAGG
TGAAGATCCTTTTTGATAATCTCATGACCAAAATCCCTTAACGTGAGTTTTCGTTCCACTGAGCGTCAGA
CCCCGTAGAAAAGATCAAAGGATCTTC
